>Addgene plasmid #115954 | pTW323 | addgene full sequence | sequence record 227886 | Addgene NGS Result
CTTTCCTGCGTTATCCCCTGATTCTGTGGATAACCGTATTACCGCCTTTGAGTGAGCTGATACCGCTCGC
CGCAGCCGAACGACCGAGCGCAGCGAGTCAGTGAGCGAGGAAGCGGAGGAGCGCCCAATACGCAAACCGC
CTCTCCCCGCGCGTTGGCCGATTCATTAATGCAGCTGGCACGACAGGTTTCCCGACTGGAAAGCGGGCAG
TGAGCGCAACGCAATTAATACGCGTACCGCTAGCCAGGAAGAGTTTGTAGAAACGCAAAAAGGCCATCCG
TCAGGATGGCCTTCTGCTTAGTTTGATGCCTGGCAGTTTATGGCGGGCGTCCTGCCCGCCACCCTCCGGG
CCGTTGCTTCACAACGTTCAAATCCGCTCCCGGCGGATTTGTCCTACTCAGGAGAGCGTTCACCGACAAA
CAACAGATAAAACGAAAGGCCCAGTCTTCCGACTGAGCCTTTCGTTTTATTTGATGCCTGGCAGTTCCCT
ACTCTCGCGTTAACGCTAGCATGGATGTTTTCCCAGTCACGACGTTGTAAAACGACGGCCAGTCTTAAGC
TCGGCTCTTCGACTGGAGACCCCAAATAATGATTTTATTTTGACTGATAGTGACCTGTTCGTTGCAACAA
ATTGATGAGCAATGCTTTTTTATAATGCCAACTTTGTACAAAAAAGCTGAACGAGAAACGTAAAATGATA
TAAATATCAATATATTAAATTAGATTTTGCATAAAAAACAGACTACATAATACTGTAAAACACAACATAT
CCAGTCACTATGAATCAACTACTTAGATGGTATTAGTGACCTGTAGTCGACCGACAGCCTTCCAAATGTT
CTTCGGGTGATGCTGCCAACTTAGTCGACCGACAGCCTTCCAAATGTTCTTCTCAAACGGAATCGTCGTA
TCCAGCCTACTCGCTATTGTCCTCAATGCCGTATTAAATCATAAAAAGAAATAAGAAAAAGAGGTGCGAG
CCTCTTTTTTGTGTGACAAAATAAAAACATCTACCTATTCATATACGCTAGTGTCATAGTCCTGAAAATC
ATCTGCATCAAGAACAATTTCACAACTCTTATACTTTTCTCTTACAAGTCGTTCGGCTTCATCTGGATTT
TCAGCCTCTATACTTACTAAACGTGATAAAGTTTCTGTAATTTCTACTGTATCGACCTGCAGACTGGCTG
TGTATAAGGGAGCCTGACATTTATATTCCCCAGAACATCAGGTTAATGGCGTTTTTGATGTCATTTTCGC
GGTGGCTGAGATCAGCCACTTCTTCCCCGATAACGGAGACCGGCACACTGGCCATATCGGTGGTCATCAT
GCGCCAGCTTTCATCCCCGATATGCACCACCGGGTAAAGTTCACGGGAGACTTTATCTGACAGCAGACGT
GCACTGGCCAGGGGGATCACCATCCGTCGCCCGGGCGTGTCAATAATATCACTCTGTACATCCACAAACA
GACGATAACGGCTCTCTCTTTTATAGGTGTAAACCTTAAACTGCATTTCACCAGCCCCTGTTCTCGTCAG
CAAAAGAGCCGTTCATTTCAATAAACCGGGCGACCTCAGCCATCCCTTCCTGATTTTCCGCTTTCCAGCG
TTCGGCACGCAGACGACGGGCTTCATTCTGCATGGTTGTGCTTACCAGACCGGAGATATTGACATCATAT
ATGCCTTGAGCAACTGATAGCTGTCGCTGTCAACTGTCACTGTAATACGCTGCTTCATAGCATACCTCTT
TTTGACATACTTCGGGTATACATATCAGTATATATTCTTATACCGCAAAAATCAGCGCGCAAATACGCAT
ACTGTTATCTGGCTTTTAGTAAGCCGGATCCACGCGGCGTTTACGCCCCCCCTGCCACTCATCGCAGTAC
TGTTGTAATTCATTAAGCATTCTGCCGACATGGAAGCCATCACAAACGGCATGATGAACCTGAATCGCCA
GCGGCATCAGCACCTTGTCGCCTTGCGTATAATATTTGCCCATGGTGAAAACGGGGGCGAAGAAGTTGTC
CATATTGGCCACGTTTAAATCAAAACTGGTGAAACTCACCCAGGGATTGGCTGAGACGAAAAACATATTC
TCAATAAACCCTTTAGGGAAATAGGCCAGGTTTTCACCGTAACACGCCACATCTTGCGAATATATGTGTA
GAAACTGCCGGAAATCGTCGTGGTATTCACTCCAGAGCGATGAAAACGTTTCAGTTTGCTCATGGAAAAC
GGTGTAACAAGGGTGAACACTATCCCATATCACCAGCTCACCGTCTTTCATTGCCATACGGAATTCCGGA
TGAGCATTCATCAGGCGGGCAAGAATGTGAATAAAGGCCGGATAAAACTTGTGCTTATTTTTCTTTACGG
TCTTTAAAAAGGCCGTAATATCCAGCTGAACGGTCTGGTTATAGGTACATTGAGCAACTGACTGAAATGC
CTCAAAATGTTCTTTACGATGCCATTGGGATATATCAACGGTGGTATATCCAGTGATTTTTTTCTCCATT
TTAGCTTCCTTAGCTCCTGAAAATCTCGATAACTCAAAAAATACGCCCGGTAGTGATCTTATTTCATTAT
GGTGAAAGTTGGAACCTCTTACGTGCCGATCAACGTCTCATTTTCGCCAAAAGTTGGCCCAGGGCTTCCC
GGTATCAACAGGGACACCAGGATTTATTTATTCTGCGAAGTGATCTTCCGTCACAGGTATTTATTCGGCG
CAAAGTGCGTCGGGTGATGCTGCCAACTTAGTCGACTACAGGTCACTAATACCATCTAAGTAGTTGATTC
ATAGTGACTGGATATGTTGTGTTTTACAGTATTATGTAGTCTGTTTTTTATGCAAAATCTAATTTAATAT
ATTGATATTTATATCATTTTACGTTTCTCGTTCAGCTTTCTTGTACAAAGTTGGCATTATAAGAAAGCAT
TGCTTATCAATTTGTTGCAACGAACAGGTCACTATCAGTCAAAATAAAATCATTATTTGCCATCCAGCTG
ATGGTCTCCATAACGCTGAAGAGCATCCCCTATAGTGAGTCGTATTACATGGTCATAGCTGTTTCCTGGC
AGCTCTGGCCCGTGTCTCAAAATCTCTGATGTTACATTGCACAAGATAAAAATATATCATCATGAACAAT
AAAACTGTCTGCTTACATAAACAGTAATACAAGGGGTGTTATGAGCCATATTCAACGGGAAACGTCGAGG
CCGCGATTAAATTCCAACATGGATGCTGATTTATATGGGTATAAATGGGCTCGCGATAATGTCGGGCAAT
CAGGTGCGACAATCTATCGCTTGTATGGGAAGCCCGATGCGCCAGAGTTGTTTCTGAAACATGGCAAAGG
TAGCGTTGCCAATGATGTTACAGATGAGATGGTCAGACTAAACTGGCTGACGGAATTTATGCCTCTTCCG
ACCATCAAGCATTTTATCCGTACTCCTGATGATGCATGGTTACTCACCACTGCGATCCCCGGAAAAACAG
CATTCCAGGTATTAGAAGAATATCCTGATTCAGGTGAAAATATTGTTGATGCGCTGGCAGTGTTCCTGCG
CCGGTTGCATTCGATTCCTGTTTGTAATTGTCCTTTTAACAGCGATCGCGTATTTCGTCTCGCTCAGGCG
CAATCACGAATGAATAACGGTTTGGTTGATGCGAGTGATTTTGATGACGAGCGTAATGGCTGGCCTGTTG
AACAAGTCTGGAAAGAAATGCATAAACTTTTGCCATTCTCACCGGATTCAGTCGTCACTCATGGTGATTT
CTCACTTGATAACCTTATTTTTGACGAGGGGAAATTAATAGGTTGTATTGATGTTGGACGAGTCGGAATC
GCAGACCGATACCAGGATCTTGCCATCCTATGGAACTGCCTCGGTGAGTTTTCTCCTTCATTACAGAAAC
GGCTTTTTCAAAAATATGGTATTGATAATCCTGATATGAATAAATTGCAGTTTCATTTGATGCTCGATGA
GTTTTTCTAATCAGAATTGGTTAATTGGTTGTAACACTGGCAGAGCATTACGCTGACTTGACGGGACGGC
GCAAGCTCATGACCAAAATCCCTTAACGTGAGTTACGCGTCGTTCCACTGAGCGTCAGACCCCGTAGAAA
AGATCAAAGGATCTTCTTGAGATCCTTTTTTTCTGCGCGTAATCTGCTGCTTGCAAACAAAAAAACCACC
GCTACCAGCGGTGGTTTGTTTGCCGGATCAAGAGCTACCAACTCTTTTTCCGAAGGTAACTGGCTTCAGC
AGAGCGCAGATACCAAATACTGTTCTTCTAGTGTAGCCGTAGTTAGGCCACCACTTCAAGAACTCTGTAG
CACCGCCTACATACCTCGCTCTGCTAATCCTGTTACCAGTGGCTGCTGCCAGTGGCGATAAGTCGTGTCT
TACCGGGTTGGACTCAAGACGATAGTTACCGGATAAGGCGCAGCGGTCGGGCTGAACGGGGGGTTCGTGC
ACACAGCCCAGCTTGGAGCGAACGACCTACACCGAACTGAGATACCTACAGCGTGAGCTATGAGAAAGCG
CCACGCTTCCCGAAGGGAGAAAGGCGGACAGGTATCCGGTAAGCGGCAGGGTCGGAACAGGAGAGCGCAC
GAGGGAGCTTCCAGGGGGAAACGCCTGGTATCTTTATAGTCCTGTCGGGTTTCGCCACCTCTGACTTGAG
CGTCGATTTTTGTGATGCTCGTCAGGGGGGCGGAGCCTATGGAAAAACGCCAGCAACGCGGCCTTTTTAC
GGTTCCTGGCCTTTTGCTGGCCTTTTGCTCACATGTT
Features (pLannotate 1.2.2; 14 found; start..end, strand, type, name):
    121..213     +  CDS            lacI (fragment): lac repressor; lacI; The lac repressor binds to the lac operator to inhibit transcription in E. coli. This inhibition can be relieved by adding lactose or isopropyl-β-D-thiogalactopyranoside (IPTG).
    268..295     -  terminator     rrnB T2 terminator: transcription terminator T2 from the E. coli rrnB gene
    427..470     +  terminator     rrnB T1 terminator: Escherichia coli rrnB; transcription terminator T1 from the E. coli rrnB gene
    517..553     -  CDS            lacZα (fragment): LacZα fragment of β-galactosidase; lacZ fragment
    584..815     +  protein_bind   attP1: mutant version of attP; recombination site for the Gateway® BP reaction BP Clonase™
   1018..1170    -  CDS            dpnD (fragment): DPND_STRPN - Protein predicted: Swiss-Prot protein existence level 4. From Streptococcus pneumoniae serotype 4 (strain ATCC BAA-334 / TIGR4).
   1214..1516    -  CDS            ccdB: CCDB_ECOLI - Also known as G, letB, letD. Experimental evidence at protein level: Swiss-Prot protein existence level 1. Toxic component of a type II toxin-antitoxin (TA) system, functioning in plasmid maintainence. Responsible for the post- segregational killing (PSK) of plasmid-free cells, also referred to as a plasmid addiction system. Half-life of over 2 hours. Cell killing by CcdB is accompanied by filamentation, defects in chromosome and plasmid segregation, defects in cell division, formation of anucleate cells, decreased DNA synthesis and plasmid loss. Interferes with the activity of DN
   1521..1679    -  CDS            ccdA (fragment): CCDA_ECO57 - Also known as H, letA. Experimental evidence at protein level: Swiss-Prot protein existence level 1. Antitoxin component of a type II toxin-antitoxin (TA) system which inhibits the post-segregational killing (PSK) of plasmid-free cells, also referred to as a plasmid addiction system. Binds to and blocks the activity of CcdB; will also remove bound CcdB protein from the CcdB-GyrA complex by forming a CcdA-CcdB complex, a process termed rejuvenation. Functions as a transcriptional corepressor for the ccdAB operon, repression also requires CcdB (By similarity). From Escherichia coli
   1861..2519    -  CDS            CmR: chloramphenicol acetyltransferase; cat; confers resistance to chloramphenicol
   2520..2622    -  promoter       cat promoter: promoter of the E. coli cat gene encoding chloramphenicol acetyltransferase
   2767..2998    -  protein_bind   attP2: mutant version of attP; recombination site for the Gateway® BP reaction (pDONR™221 version) BP Clonase™
   3039..3057    -  promoter       T7 promoter: promoter for bacteriophage T7 RNA polymerase
   3191..4000    +  CDS            KanR: aminoglycoside phosphotransferase; aph(3')-Ia; confers resistance to kanamycin in bacteria or G418 (Geneticin®) in eukaryotes
   4147..4735    +  rep_origin     ori: high-copy-number ColE1/pMB1/pBR322/pUC origin of replication
