[The description below was written by a language model from this plasmid's Addgene catalogue record and pLannotate feature annotations shown in this document.]
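Description:
pTW323 is a Gateway cloning vector catalogued as a "Destination Vector" in the synthetic biology category. It was deposited in connection with work on small-molecule regulation of RNA-delivered genetic circuits in mammalian cells. The record lists pUC19 as the backbone, and the 4,797 nt sequence carries a high-copy ColE1/pUC-type origin of replication. Selection in bacteria uses two markers: a kanamycin resistance gene (aph(3')-Ia) on the backbone and a chloramphenicol acetyltransferase gene, driven by its own cat promoter, inside the recombination cassette.

The insert, named "Lvl1 P1 No 3'UTR", is synthetic. By its name it appears to be a first-level, position-1 acceptor in a hierarchical assembly scheme that lacks a 3' untranslated region, but the record does not explain the nomenclature. The annotated core is a standard Gateway counter-selection cassette with ccdB, a ccdA fragment and CmR. CcdB is a gyrase-targeting toxin, so the intact plasmid must be propagated in a ccdB-tolerant strain. Once recombination replaces the cassette with a fragment of interest, the product can be recovered in ordinary E. coli under kanamycin selection.

The flanking sites are annotated as attP1 and attP2, the sites used in BP reactions and typical of pDONR-style donor vectors, rather than the attR sites of a conventional LR destination vector. This layout, together with the upstream rrnB T1 and T2 terminators and the T7 promoter just outside attP2, resembles a pDONR221-type architecture despite the catalogue wording. Short lacI, lacZα and dpnD fragments appear to be backbone or cassette remnants. No mammalian promoter, reporter or other expression payload is annotated, which is consistent with an empty acceptor used for building circuit components.
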