Addgene plasmid #115954: pTW323
Purpose: Destination Vector
Depositing lab: Ron Weiss. Depositing organization: Massachusetts Institute of Technology. Publication: Small-molecule-based regulation of RNA-delivered circuits in mammalian cells. Wagner TE, Becraft JR, Bodner K, Teague B, Zhang X, Woo A, Porter E, Alburquerque B, Dobosh B, Andries O, Sanders NN, Beal J, Densmore D, Kitada T, Weiss R. Nat Chem Biol. 2018 Nov;14(11):1043-1050. doi: 10.1038/s41589-018-0146-9. Epub 2018 Oct 16. PubMed 30327560.
Backbone
  Vector backbone: pUC19
  Vector type: Synthetic Biology
Growth in bacteria
  Bacterial resistance: Chloramphenicol and Kanamycin, 25 & 50 μg/mL
  Growth temperature: 37°C
  Growth strain: ccdB Survival
  Copy number: High Copy
Gene/Insert
  Gene/Insert name: Lvl1 P1 No 3'UTR
  Species: Synthetic
  Cloning method: Gateway Cloning
Terms and licenses: Academic/Nonprofit Terms; Industry Terms: Not Available to Industry
How to cite: pTW323 was a gift from Ron Weiss (Addgene plasmid # 115954 ; http://n2t.net/addgene:115954 ; RRID:Addgene_115954)
